Addgene plasmid #193236: Lenti-sgRunx1t1#2/Cre
Purpose: Lentiviral vector expressing Cre recombinase (driven by mPGK promoter) and an sgRNA against the mouse Runx1t1 gene
Depositing lab: Julien Sage. Depositing organization: Stanford University. Publication: A multiplexed in vivo approach to identify driver genes in small cell lung cancer. Lee MC, Cai H, Murray CW, Li C, Shue YT, Andrejka L, He AL, Holzem AME, Drainas AP, Ko JH, Coles GL, Kong C, Zhu S, Zhu C, Wang J, van de Rijn M, Petrov DA, Winslow MM, Sage J. Cell Rep. 2023 Jan 13;42(1):111990. doi: 10.1016/j.celrep.2023.111990. PubMed 36640300.
Backbone
  Vector backbone: pLL3.3
  Vector type: Mammalian Expression, Lentiviral, CRISPR
Growth in bacteria
  Bacterial resistance: Ampicillin, 100 μg/mL
  Growth temperature: 37°C
  Growth strain: NEB Stable
  Copy number: High Copy
Gene/Insert
  Gene/Insert name: sgRunx1t1#2
  gRNA/shRNA sequence: GACATCGTCTTAGTACAGTG
  Species: M. musculus (mouse)
  Insert size (bp): 20
  Entrez Gene: Runx1t1 (a.k.a. Cbfa2t1h, ETO, MTG8)
  Promoter: U6
  Cloning method: Restriction Enzyme; 5′ cloning site Unknown (unknown if destroyed); 3′ cloning site Unknown (unknown if destroyed)
Terms and licenses: Academic/Nonprofit Terms; Industry Terms: Not Available to Industry
Depositor comments: Please visit https://www.biorxiv.org/content/10.1101/2022.03.28.485708v1 for bioRxiv preprint.
How to cite: Lenti-sgRunx1t1#2/Cre was a gift from Julien Sage (Addgene plasmid # 193236 ; http://n2t.net/addgene:193236 ; RRID:Addgene_193236)
