[The description below was written by a language model from this plasmid's Addgene catalogue record and pLannotate feature annotations shown in this document.]
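Description:
Lenti-sgRunx1t1#2/Cre is a 7.8 kb HIV-1-based lentiviral transfer plasmid built on the pLL3.3 backbone that delivers a CRISPR guide RNA and Cre recombinase from a single virus. It is propagated in bacteria through a high-copy ColE1/pUC-type origin and selected with ampicillin via the β-lactamase gene. A CMV enhancer/promoter sits upstream of a truncated 5' LTR, an arrangement that normally drives Tat-independent transcription of the viral genome in packaging cells. This is followed by the Ψ packaging signal with a gag fragment, the Rev response element for nuclear export of the unspliced genome, and the cPPT/CTS, which aids nuclear import and transduction. A WPRE lies downstream of the payload to enhance transcript expression. The cassette ends in a nef-annotated fragment and a second truncated LTR, which the automated annotation labels as a 5' LTR although it occupies the 3' position.

Two expression units lie between the viral elements. A human U6 RNA polymerase III promoter drives a 20-nt spacer targeting mouse Runx1t1 (also known as ETO or MTG8), fused to the Streptococcus pyogenes Cas9 guide scaffold that is annotated as a tracrRNA fragment. Downstream, the mouse PGK promoter drives Cre recombinase. The plasmid carries no Cas9 and no mammalian selection marker or reporter in the annotated features, so editing depends on Cas9 supplied by the target cells. A typical setting would be mice carrying loxP-flanked or Cre-activated alleles, where Cre recombines those alleles in the same cells that receive the guide. The associated publication describes a multiplexed in vivo approach to identifying driver genes in small cell lung cancer. This construct is the second of the guides directed against Runx1t1.
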