Features (pLannotate 1.2.2; 21 found; start..end, strand, type, name):
      1..380     +  enhancer       CMV enhancer: human cytomegalovirus immediate early enhancer
    381..580     +  promoter       CMV promoter: human cytomegalovirus (CMV) immediate early promoter
    598..778     +  LTR            5' LTR (truncated): truncated 5' long terminal repeat (LTR) from HIV-1
    825..950     +  misc_feature   HIV-1 Ψ: packaging signal of human immunodeficiency virus type 1
    934..1272    +  CDS            HIV-1 gag (fragment): gag protein from human immunodeficiency virus 1; gag
   1447..1680    +  misc_feature   RRE: The Rev response element (RRE) of HIV-1 allows for Rev-dependent mRNA export from the nucleus to the cytoplasm.
   2057..2157    +  CDS            Rev (fragment): human immunodeficiency virus 1 (HIV-1) Rev protein; rev; enhances nuclear export of unspliced and incompletely spliced viral mRNAs
   2207..2324    +  misc_feature   cPPT/CTS: central polypurine tract and central termination sequence of HIV-1
   2406..2646    +  promoter       U6 promoter: RNA polymerase III promoter for human U6 snRNA
   2693..2760    +  misc_RNA       tracrRNA (fragment): trans-activating CRISPR RNA for the Streptococcus pyogenes CRISPR/Cas9 system
   2813..3305    +  promoter       PGK promoter: mouse phosphoglycerate kinase 1 promoter
   3335..4365    +  CDS            Cre (fragment): site-specific recombinase Cre is a site-specific recombinase from bacteriophage P1. Recombination occurs at loxP sequences.
   4398..4421    +  misc_feature   MCS (fragment): pBluescript multiple cloning site
   4421..5009    +  misc_feature   WPRE: woodchuck hepatitis virus posttranscriptional regulatory element
   5010..5029    +  misc_feature   MCS (fragment): pBluescript multiple cloning site
   5031..5531    +  CDS            nef (fragment): NEF_HV1LA - Experimental evidence at protein level: Swiss-Prot protein existence level 1. Extracellular Nef protein targets CD4(+) T-lymphocytes for apoptosis by interacting with CXCR4 surface receptors. From Human immunodeficiency virus type 1 group M subtype B (isolate Lai) (HIV-1).
   5538..5718    +  LTR            5' LTR (truncated): truncated 5' long terminal repeat (LTR) from HIV-1
   5780..6368    -  rep_origin     ori: high-copy-number ColE1/pMB1/pBR322/pUC origin of replication
   6539..7399    -  CDS            AmpR: β-lactamase; bla; confers resistance to ampicillin, carbenicillin, and related antibiotics
   7400..7504    -  promoter       AmpR promoter: bla
   7563..7615    -  misc_feature   bom (fragment): basis of mobility region from pBR322
>Addgene plasmid #193236 | Lenti-sgRunx1t1#2/Cre | addgene full sequence | sequence record 379594 | Addgene NGS Result
GACATTGATTATTGACTAGTTATTAATAGTAATCAATTACGGGGTCATTAGTTCATAGCCCATATATGGA
GTTCCGCGTTACATAACTTACGGTAAATGGCCCGCCTGGCTGACCGCCCAACGACCCCCGCCCATTGACG
TCAATAATGACGTATGTTCCCATAGTAACGCCAATAGGGACTTTCCATTGACGTCAATGGGTGGAGTATT
TACGGTAAACTGCCCACTTGGCAGTACATCAAGTGTATCATATGCCAAGTACGCCCCCTATTGACGTCAA
TGACGGTAAATGGCCCGCCTGGCATTATGCCCAGTACATGACCTTATGGGACTTTCCTACTTGGCAGTAC
ATCTACGTATTAGTCATCGCTATTACCATGGTGATGCGGTTTTGGCAGTACATCAATGGGCGTGGATAGC
GGTTTGACTCACGGGGATTTCCAAGTCTCCACCCCATTGACGTCAATGGGAGTTTGTTTTGGCACCAAAA
TCAACGGGACTTTCCAAAATGTCGTAACAACTCCGCCCCATTGACGCAAATGGGCGGTAGGCGTGTACGG
TGGGAGGTCTATATAAGCAGCGCGTTTTGCCTGTACTGGGTCTCTCTGGTTAGACCAGATCTGAGCCTGG
GAGCTCTCTGGCTAACTAGGGAACCCACTGCTTAAGCCTCAATAAAGCTTGCCTTGAGTGCTTCAAGTAG
TGTGTGCCCGTCTGTTGTGTGACTCTGGTAACTAGAGATCCCTCAGACCCTTTTAGTCAGTGTGGAAAAT
CTCTAGCAGTGGCGCCCGAACAGGGACTTGAAAGCGAAAGGGAAACCAGAGGAGCTCTCTCGACGCAGGA
CTCGGCTTGCTGAAGCGCGCACGGCAAGAGGCGAGGGGCGGCGACTGGTGAGTACGCCAAAAATTTTGAC
TAGCGGAGGCTAGAAGGAGAGAGATGGGTGCGAGAGCGTCAGTATTAAGCGGGGGAGAATTAGATCGCGA
TGGGAAAAAATTCGGTTAAGGCCAGGGGGAAAGAAAAAATATAAATTAAAACATATAGTATGGGCAAGCA
GGGAGCTAGAACGATTCGCAGTTAATCCTGGCCTGTTAGAAACATCAGAAGGCTGTAGACAAATACTGGG
ACAGCTACAACCATCCCTTCAGACAGGATCAGAAGAACTTAGATCATTATATAATACAGTAGCAACCCTC
TATTGTGTGCATCAAAGGATAGAGATAAAAGACACCAAGGAAGCTTTAGACAAGATAGAGGAAGAGCAAA
ACAAAAGTAAGACCACCGCACAGCAAGCGGCCGGCCGCTGATCTTCAGACCTGGAGGAGGAGATATGAGG
GACAATTGGAGAAGTGAATTATATAAATATAAAGTAGTAAAAATTGAACCATTAGGAGTAGCACCCACCA
AGGCAAAGAGAAGAGTGGTGCAGAGAGAAAAAAGAGCAGTGGGAATAGGAGCTTTGTTCCTTGGGTTCTT
GGGAGCAGCAGGAAGCACTATGGGCGCAGCGTCAATGACGCTGACGGTACAGGCCAGACAATTATTGTCT
GGTATAGTGCAGCAGCAGAACAATTTGCTGAGGGCTATTGAGGCGCAACAGCATCTGTTGCAACTCACAG
TCTGGGGCATCAAGCAGCTCCAGGCAAGAATCCTGGCTGTGGAAAGATACCTAAAGGATCAACAGCTCCT
GGGGATTTGGGGTTGCTCTGGAAAACTCATTTGCACCACTGCTGTGCCTTGGAATGCTAGTTGGAGTAAT
AAATCTCTGGAACAGATTTGGAATCACACGACCTGGATGGAGTGGGACAGAGAAATTAACAATTACACAA
GCTTAATACACTCCTTAATTGAAGAATCGCAAAACCAGCAAGAAAAGAATGAACAAGAATTATTGGAATT
AGATAAATGGGCAAGTTTGTGGAATTGGTTTAACATAACAAATTGGCTGTGGTATATAAAATTATTCATA
ATGATAGTAGGAGGCTTGGTAGGTTTAAGAATAGTTTTTGCTGTACTTTCTATAGTGAATAGAGTTAGGC
AGGGATATTCACCATTATCGTTTCAGACCCACCTCCCAACCCCGAGGGGACCCGACAGGCCCGAAGGAAT
AGAAGAAGAAGGTGGAGAGAGAGACAGAGACAGATCCATTCGATTAGTGAACGGATCGGCACTGCGTGCG
CCAATTCTGCAGACAAATGGCAGTATTCATCCACAATTTTAAAAGAAAAGGGGGGATTGGGGGGTACAGT
GCAGGGGAAAGAATAGTAGACATAATAGCAACAGACATACAAACTAAAGAATTACAAAAACAAATTACAA
AAATTCAAAATTTTCGGGTTTATTACAGGGACAGCAGAGATCCAGTTTGGTTAGTACCGGGCCCGCTCTA
GCCCTGCAGGAACTGTTTAAACTGTGAGGGCCTATTTCCCATGATTCCTTCATATTTGCATATACGATAC
AAGGCTGTTAGAGAGATAATTGGAATTAATTTGACTGTAAACACAAAGATATTAGTACAAAATACGTGAC
GTAGAAAGTAATAATTTCTTGGGTAGTTTGCAGTTTTAAAATTATGTTTTAAAATGGACTATCATATGCT
TACCGTAACTTGAAAGTATTTCGATTTCTTGGCTTTATATATCTTGTGGAAAGGACCAAACACCGACATC
GTCTTAGTACAGTGGTTTAAGAGCTATGCTGGAAACAGCATAGCAAGTTTAAATAAGGCTAGTCCGTTAT
CAACTTGAAAAAGTGGCACCGAGTCGGTGCTTTTTTGTTTGGCGCGCCTATGGCTTAATTAACATGGCGG
CCGCATTCTACCGGGTAGGGGAGGCGCTTTTCCCAAGGCAGTCTGGAGCATGCGCTTTAGCAGCCCCGCT
GGGCACTTGGCGCTACACAAGTGGCCTCTGGCCTCGCACACATTCCACATCCACCGGTAGGCGCCAACCG
GCTCCGTTCTTTGGTGGCCCCTTCGCGCCACCTTCTACTCCTCCCCTAGTCAGGAAGTTCCCCCCCGCCC
CGCAGCTCGCGTCGTGCAGGACGTGACAAATGGAAGTAGCACGTCTCACTAGTCTCGTGCAGATGGACAG
CACCGCTGAGCAATGGAAGCGGGTAGGCCTTTGGGGCAGCGGCCAATAGCAGCTTTGCTCCTTCGCTTTC
TGGGCTCAGAGGCTGGGAAGGGGTGGGTCCGGGGGCGGGCTCAGGGGCGGGCTCAGGGGCGGGGCGGGCG
CCCGAAGGTCCTCCGGAGGCCCGGCATTCTGCACGCTTCAAAAGCGCACGTCTGCCGCGCTGTTCTCCTC
TTCCTCATCTCCGGGACCCGGGATGCCCAAGAAGAAGAGGAAGGTGTCCAATTTACTGACCGTACACCAA
AATTTGCCTGCATTACCGGTCGATGCAACGAGTGATGAGGTTCGCAAGAACCTGATGGACATGTTCAGGG
ATCGCCAGGCGTTTTCTGAGCATACCTGGAAAATGCTTCTGTCCGTTTGCCGGTCGTGGGCGGCATGGTG
CAAGTTGAATAACCGGAAATGGTTTCCCGCAGAACCTGAAGATGTTCGCGATTATCTTCTATATCTTCAG
GCGCGCGGTCTGGCAGTAAAAACTATCCAGCAACATTTGGGCCAGCTAAACATGCTTCATCGTCGGTCCG
GGCTGCCACGACCAAGTGACAGCAATGCTGTTTCACTGGTTATGCGGCGGATCCGAAAAGAAAACGTTGA
TGCCGGTGAACGTGCAAAACAGGCTCTAGCGTTCGAACGCACTGATTTCGACCAGGTTCGTTCACTCATG
GAAAATAGCGATCGCTGCCAGGATATACGTAATCTGGCATTTCTGGGGATTGCTTATAACACCCTGTTAC
GTATAGCCGAAATTGCCAGGATCAGGGTTAAAGATATCTCACGTACTGACGGTGGGAGAATGTTAATCCA
TATTGGCAGAACGAAAACGCTGGTTAGCACCGCAGGTGTAGAGAAGGCACTTAGCCTGGGGGTAACTAAA
CTGGTCGAGCGATGGATTTCCGTCTCTGGTGTAGCTGATGATCCGAATAACTACCTGTTTTGCCGGGTCA
GAAAAAATGGTGTTGCCGCGCCATCTGCCACCAGCCAGCTATCAACTCGCGCCCTGGAAGGGATTTTTGA
AGCAACTCATCGATTGATTTACGGCGCTAAGGATGACTCTGGTCAGAGATACCTGGCCTGGTCTGGACAC
AGTGCCCGTGTCGGAGCCGCGCGAGATATGGCCCGCGCTGGAGTTTCAATACCGGAGATCATGCAAGCTG
GTGGCTGGACCAATGTAAATATTGTCATGAACTATATCCGTAACCTGGATAGTGAAACAGGGGCAATGGT
GCGCCTGCTGGAAGATGGCGATTAGCCATGTTTAAGGGTTCCGGTTCCACTAGGTACAATTCGATATCAA
GCTTATCGATAATCAACCTCTGGATTACAAAATTTGTGAAAGATTGACTGGTATTCTTAACTATGTTGCT
CCTTTTACGCTATGTGGATACGCTGCTTTAATGCCTTTGTATCATGCTATTGCTTCCCGTATGGCTTTCA
TTTTCTCCTCCTTGTATAAATCCTGGTTGCTGTCTCTTTATGAGGAGTTGTGGCCCGTTGTCAGGCAACG
TGGCGTGGTGTGCACTGTGTTTGCTGACGCAACCCCCACTGGTTGGGGCATTGCCACCACCTGTCAGCTC
CTTTCCGGGACTTTCGCTTTCCCCCTCCCTATTGCCACGGCGGAACTCATCGCCGCCTGCCTTGCCCGCT
GCTGGACAGGGGCTCGGCTGTTGGGCACTGACAATTCCGTGGTGTTGTCGGGGAAATCATCGTCCTTTCC
TTGGCTGCTCGCCTGTGTTGCCACCTGGATTCTGCGCGGGACGTCCTTCTGCTACGTCCCTTCGGCCCTC
AATCCAGCGGACCTTCCTTCCCGCGGCCTGCTGCCGGCTCTGCGGCCTCTTCCGCGTCTTCGCCTTCGCC
CTCAGACGAGTCGGATCTCCCTTTGGGCCGCCTCCCCGCATCGATACCGTCGACCTCGATCGAGACCTAG
AAAAACATGGAGCAATCACAAGTAGCAATACAGCAGCTACCAATGCTGATTGTGCCTGGCTAGAAGCACA
AGAGGAGGAGGAGGTGGGTTTTCCAGTCACACCTCAGGTACCTTTAAGACCAATGACTTACAAGGCAGCT
GTAGATCTTAGCCACTTTTTAAAAGAAAAGGGGGGACTGGAAGGGCTAATTCACTCCCAACGAAGACAAG
ATATCCTTGATCTGTGGATCTACCACACACAAGGCTACTTCCCTGATTGGCAGAACTACACACCAGGGCC
AGGGATCAGATATCCACTGACCTTTGGATGGTGCTACAAGCTAGTACCAGTTGAGCAAGAGAAGGTAGAA
GAAGCCAATGAAGGAGAGAACACCCGCTTGTTACACCCTGTGAGCCTGCATGGGATGGATGACCCGGAGA
GAGAAGTATTAGAGTGGAGGTTTGACAGCCGCCTAGCATTTCATCACATGGCCCGAGAGCTGCATCCGGA
CTGTACTGGGTCTCTCTGGTTAGACCAGATCTGAGCCTGGGAGCTCTCTGGCTAACTAGGGAACCCACTG
CTTAAGCCTCAATAAAGCTTGCCTTGAGTGCTTCAAGTAGTGTGTGCCCGTCTGTTGTGTGACTCTGGTA
ACTAGAGATCCCTCAGACCCTTTTAGTCAGTGTGGAAAATCTCTAGCAGCATGTGAGCAAAAGGCCAGCA
AAAGGCCAGGAACCGTAAAAAGGCCGCGTTGCTGGCGTTTTTCCATAGGCTCCGCCCCCCTGACGAGCAT
CACAAAAATCGACGCTCAAGTCAGAGGTGGCGAAACCCGACAGGACTATAAAGATACCAGGCGTTTCCCC
CTGGAAGCTCCCTCGTGCGCTCTCCTGTTCCGACCCTGCCGCTTACCGGATACCTGTCCGCCTTTCTCCC
TTCGGGAAGCGTGGCGCTTTCTCATAGCTCACGCTGTAGGTATCTCAGTTCGGTGTAGGTCGTTCGCTCC
AAGCTGGGCTGTGTGCACGAACCCCCCGTTCAGCCCGACCGCTGCGCCTTATCCGGTAACTATCGTCTTG
AGTCCAACCCGGTAAGACACGACTTATCGCCACTGGCAGCAGCCACTGGTAACAGGATTAGCAGAGCGAG
GTATGTAGGCGGTGCTACAGAGTTCTTGAAGTGGTGGCCTAACTACGGCTACACTAGAAGAACAGTATTT
GGTATCTGCGCTCTGCTGAAGCCAGTTACCTTCGGAAAAAGAGTTGGTAGCTCTTGATCCGGCAAACAAA
CCACCGCTGGTAGCGGTGGTTTTTTTGTTTGCAAGCAGCAGATTACGCGCAGAAAAAAAGGATCTCAAGA
AGATCCTTTGATCTTTTCTACGGGGTCTGACGCTCAGTGGAACGAAAACTCACGTTAAGGGATTTTGGTC
ATGAGATTATCAAAAAGGATCTTCACCTAGATCCTTTTAAATTAAAAATGAAGTTTTAAATCAATCTAAA
GTATATATGAGTAAACTTGGTCTGACAGTTACCAATGCTTAATCAGTGAGGCACCTATCTCAGCGATCTG
TCTATTTCGTTCATCCATAGTTGCCTGACTCCCCGTCGTGTAGATAACTACGATACGGGAGGGCTTACCA
TCTGGCCCCAGTGCTGCAATGATACCGCGAGACCCACGCTCACCGGCTCCAGATTTATCAGCAATAAACC
AGCCAGCCGGAAGGGCCGAGCGCAGAAGTGGTCCTGCAACTTTATCCGCCTCCATCCAGTCTATTAATTG
TTGCCGGGAAGCTAGAGTAAGTAGTTCGCCAGTTAATAGTTTGCGCAACGTTGTTGCCATTGCTACAGGC
ATCGTGGTGTCACGCTCGTCGTTTGGTATGGCTTCATTCAGCTCCGGTTCCCAACGATCAAGGCGAGTTA
CATGATCCCCCATGTTGTGCAAAAAAGCGGTTAGCTCCTTCGGTCCTCCGATCGTTGTCAGAAGTAAGTT
GGCCGCAGTGTTATCACTCATGGTTATGGCAGCACTGCATAATTCTCTTACTGTCATGCCATCCGTAAGA
TGCTTTTCTGTGACTGGTGAGTACTCAACCAAGTCATTCTGAGAATAGTGTATGCGGCGACCGAGTTGCT
CTTGCCCGGCGTCAATACGGGATAATACCGCGCCACATAGCAGAACTTTAAAAGTGCTCATCATTGGAAA
ACGTTCTTCGGGGCGAAAACTCTCAAGGATCTTACCGCTGTTGAGATCCAGTTCGATGTAACCCACTCGT
GCACCCAACTGATCTTCAGCATCTTTTACTTTCACCAGCGTTTCTGGGTGAGCAAAAACAGGAAGGCAAA
ATGCCGCAAAAAAGGGAATAAGGGCGACACGGAAATGTTGAATACTCATACTCTTCCTTTTTCAATATTA
TTGAAGCATTTATCAGGGTTATTGTCTCATGAGCGGATACATATTTGAATGTATTTAGAAAAATAAACAA
ATAGGGGTTCCGCGCACATTTCCCCGAAAAGTGCCACCTGACGTCGACGGATCGGGAGATCTCCCGATCC
CCTATGGTGCACTCTCAGTACAATCTGCTCTGATGCCGCATAGTTAAGCCAGTATCTGCTCCCTGCTTGT
GTGTTGGAGGTCGCTGAGTAGTGCGCGAGCAAAATTTAAGCTACAACAAGGCAAGGCTTGACCGACAATT
GCATGAAGAATCTGCTTAGGGTTAGGCGTTTTGCGCTGCTTCGCGATGTACGGGCCAGATATACGCGTT
